Addgene plasmid #250779: SpyCas9-E566-LOV-C450A-D432V(M519)
Purpose: Potent temperature-deactivated SpyCas9
Depositing lab: Dominik Niopek. Depositing organization: Universitaet Heidelberg. Publication: Modular engineering of thermoresponsive allosteric proteins. Kroell AS, Hoffmann KH, Motzkus NA, Lemmen N, Happ N, Wolf B, von Bachmann AL, Southern N, Vogd F, Aschenbrenner S, Niopek D, Mathony J. Nat Chem Biol. 2026 Feb 12. doi: 10.1038/s41589-026-02151-y. PubMed 41680487.
Backbone
  Vector backbone: pcDNA3.1
  Backbone size w/o insert (bp): 5565
  Vector type: Mammalian Expression, CRISPR
  Selectable markers: Neomycin (select with G418)
Growth in bacteria
  Bacterial resistance: Ampicillin, 100 μg/mL
  Growth temperature: 37°C
  Growth strain: DH5alpha
  Copy number: High Copy
Gene/Insert
  Gene/Insert name: SpyCas9 with an AsLOV2 insertion behind E566 and C450A and D432V mutation
  Species: Streptococcus pyogenes, Avena sativa
  Insert size (bp): 4713
  Mutation: C450A, D432V
  Tag / fusion protein: 3xFLAG (N terminal on insert)
  Cloning method: Golden Gate
Terms and licenses: Academic/Nonprofit Terms; Industry Terms: Not Available to Industry
How to cite: SpyCas9-E566-LOV-C450A-D432V(M519) was a gift from Dominik Niopek (Addgene plasmid # 250779 ; http://n2t.net/addgene:250779 ; RRID:Addgene_250779)
