[The description below was written by a language model from this plasmid's Addgene catalogue record and pLannotate feature annotations shown in this document.]
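Description:
SpyCas9-E566-LOV-C450A-D432V(M519) is a pcDNA3.1-based mammalian expression plasmid of about 10.1 kb, encoding an engineered Streptococcus pyogenes Cas9 whose activity is switched off by temperature. It is maintained in E. coli at high copy through a ColE1/pUC-type origin with ampicillin selection from the bla gene. An f1 origin is also present. For mammalian cells, an SV40 promoter-driven neomycin phosphotransferase cassette with an SV40 polyadenylation signal permits G418 selection of stable transfectants.

The payload is transcribed from the CMV immediate-early enhancer and promoter and terminated by the bovine growth hormone polyadenylation signal; a T7 promoter sits just upstream of the coding region. According to the catalogue entry, the roughly 4.7 kb insert is SpyCas9 with an N-terminal 3xFLAG tag and the LOV2 domain of Avena sativa phototropin (AsLOV2) inserted after residue E566. The feature table is consistent with this design: the Cas9 coding sequence is split into two blocks by an intervening segment. The annotation software labelled that segment as a flavin-binding fluorescent protein of Arabidopsis origin, which most likely reflects homology to the LOV domain rather than a separate reporter. A nucleoplasmin bipartite nuclear localization signal follows the Cas9 C-terminus. The 3xFLAG tag itself was not annotated.

The recorded C450A and D432V mutations use numbering that appears to refer to the LOV2 domain. C450A is generally known to remove the photoactive cysteine, which would be expected to decouple the domain from light sensing. The stated purpose is a potent temperature-deactivated Cas9, from work on modular engineering of thermoresponsive allosteric proteins. No guide RNA cassette is annotated, so a guide would have to be supplied separately.
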