Features (pLannotate 1.2.2; 24 found; start..end, strand, type, name):
     28..80      -  misc_feature   bom (fragment): basis of mobility region from pBR322
    235..614     +  enhancer       CMV enhancer: human cytomegalovirus immediate early enhancer
    615..818     +  promoter       CMV promoter: human cytomegalovirus (CMV) immediate early promoter
    814..847     +  LTR            5' LTR (truncated) (fragment): truncated 5' long terminal repeat (LTR) from HIV-1
    863..881     +  promoter       T7 promoter: promoter for bacteriophage T7 RNA polymerase
   1057..2658    +  CDS            Cas9(N): N-terminal portion of Streptococcus pyogenes Cas9 (Zetsche et al., 2015)
   2659..2751    +  CDS            Cas9(C) (fragment): C-terminal portion of Streptococcus pyogenes Cas9 (Zetsche et al., 2015)
   2779..3108    +  CDS            SH3: SH3 is a basic (constitutively fluorescent) cyan fluorescent protein published in 2019, derived from Arabidopsis thaliana. It requires the cofactor flavin for fluorescence.
   3208..5592    +  CDS            Cas9(C): C-terminal portion of Streptococcus pyogenes Cas9 (Zetsche et al., 2015)
   5593..5640    +  CDS            nucleoplasmin NLS: bipartite nuclear localization signal from nucleoplasmin
   5701..5925    +  polyA_signal   bGH poly(A) signal: bovine growth hormone polyadenylation signal
   5929..5950    +  promoter       SV40 promoter (fragment): SV40 enhancer and early promoter
   5971..6399    +  rep_origin     f1 ori (sequence partly withheld): f1 bacteriophage origin of replication; arrow indicates direction of (+) strand synthesis
   6413..6742    +  promoter       SV40 promoter: SV40 enhancer and early promoter
   6809..7600    +  CDS            neo: KKA2_KLEPN - Also known as kan, nptII. Experimental evidence at protein level: Swiss-Prot protein existence level 1. Resistance to kanamycin, neomycin, paromomycin, ribostamycin, butirosin and gentamicin B. From Klebsiella pneumoniae.
   7624..7782    +  CDS            ble (fragment): BLE_KLEPN - Experimental evidence at protein level: Swiss-Prot protein existence level 1. Binding protein with a strong affinity to the bleomycin family of antibiotics. Binds to CL990; an antimitotic-antibiotic compound. From Klebsiella pneumoniae.
   7777..7898    +  polyA_signal   SV40 poly(A) signal: SV40 polyadenylation signal
   7971..7987    -  protein_bind   lac operator: The lac repressor binds to the lac operator to inhibit transcription in E. coli. This inhibition can be relieved by adding lactose or isopropyl-β-D-thiogalactopyranoside (IPTG). lac repressor encoded by lacI
   7995..8025    -  promoter       lac promoter: promoter for the E. coli lac operon
   8040..8061    -  protein_bind   CAP binding site: CAP binding activates transcription in the presence of cAMP. E. coli catabolite activator protein
   8074..8166    -  CDS            lacI (fragment): lac repressor; lacI; The lac repressor binds to the lac operator to inhibit transcription in E. coli. This inhibition can be relieved by adding lactose or isopropyl-β-D-thiogalactopyranoside (IPTG).
   8349..8937    -  rep_origin     ori: high-copy-number ColE1/pMB1/pBR322/pUC origin of replication
   9108..9968    -  CDS            AmpR: β-lactamase; bla; confers resistance to ampicillin, carbenicillin, and related antibiotics
   9969..10073   -  promoter       AmpR promoter: bla
>Addgene plasmid #250779 | SpyCas9-E566-LOV-C450A-D432V(M519) | addgene full sequence | sequence record 501929 | Addgene NGS Result
GACGGATCGGGAGATCTCCCGATCCCCTATGGTGCACTCTCAGTACAATCTGCTCTGATGCCGCATAGTT
AAGCCAGTATCTGCTCCCTGCTTGTGTGTTGGAGGTCGCTGAGTAGTGCGCGAGCAAAATTTAAGCTACA
ACAAGGCAAGGCTTGACCGACAATTGCATGAAGAATCTGCTTAGGGTTAGGCGTTTTGCGCTGCTTCGCG
ATGTACGGGCCAGATATACGCGTTGACATTGATTATTGACTAGTTATTAATAGTAATCAATTACGGGGTC
ATTAGTTCATAGCCCATATATGGAGTTCCGCGTTACATAACTTACGGTAAATGGCCCGCCTGGCTGACCG
CCCAACGACCCCCGCCCATTGACGTCAATAATGACGTATGTTCCCATAGTAACGCCAATAGGGACTTTCC
ATTGACGTCAATGGGTGGAGTATTTACGGTAAACTGCCCACTTGGCAGTACATCAAGTGTATCATATGCC
AAGTACGCCCCCTATTGACGTCAATGACGGTAAATGGCCCGCCTGGCATTATGCCCAGTACATGACCTTA
TGGGACTTTCCTACTTGGCAGTACATCTACGTATTAGTCATCGCTATTACCATGGTGATGCGGTTTTGGC
AGTACATCAATGGGCGTGGATAGCGGTTTGACTCACGGGGATTTCCAAGTCTCCACCCCATTGACGTCAA
TGGGAGTTTGTTTTGGCACCAAAATCAACGGGACTTTCCAAAATGTCGTAACAACTCCGCCCCATTGACG
CAAATGGGCGGTAGGCGTGTACGGTGGGAGGTCTATATAAGCAGAGCTCTCTGGCTAACTAGAGAACCCA
CTGCTTACTGGCTTATCGAAATTAATACGACTCACTATAGGGAGACCCAAGCTGGCTAGCGTTTAAACGG
GCCCTCTAGACTCGAGCGGTGCCACCATGGACTATAAGGACCACGACGGAGACTACAAGGATCATGATAT
TGATTACAAAGACGATGACGATAAGATGGCCCCAAAGAAGAAGCGGAAGGTCGGTATCCACGGAGTCCCA
GCAGCCGACAAGAAGTACAGCATCGGCCTGGACATCGGCACCAACTCTGTGGGCTGGGCCGTGATCACCG
ACGAGTACAAGGTGCCCAGCAAGAAATTCAAGGTGCTGGGCAACACCGACCGGCACAGCATCAAGAAGAA
CCTGATCGGAGCCCTGCTGTTCGACAGCGGCGAAACAGCCGAGGCCACCCGGCTGAAGAGAACCGCCAGA
AGAAGATACACCAGACGGAAGAACCGGATCTGCTATCTGCAAGAGATCTTCAGCAACGAGATGGCCAAGG
TGGACGACAGCTTCTTCCACAGACTGGAAGAGTCCTTCCTGGTGGAAGAGGATAAGAAGCACGAGCGGCA
CCCCATCTTCGGCAACATCGTGGACGAGGTGGCCTACCACGAGAAGTACCCCACCATCTACCACCTGAGA
AAGAAACTGGTGGACAGCACCGACAAGGCCGACCTGCGGCTGATCTATCTGGCCCTGGCCCACATGATCA
AGTTCCGGGGCCACTTCCTGATCGAGGGCGACCTGAACCCCGACAACAGCGACGTGGACAAGCTGTTCAT
CCAGCTGGTGCAGACCTACAACCAGCTGTTCGAGGAAAACCCCATCAACGCCAGCGGCGTGGACGCCAAG
GCCATCCTGTCTGCCAGACTGAGCAAGAGCAGACGGCTGGAAAATCTGATCGCCCAGCTGCCCGGCGAGA
AGAAGAATGGCCTGTTCGGAAACCTGATTGCCCTGAGCCTGGGCCTGACCCCCAACTTCAAGAGCAACTT
CGACCTGGCCGAGGATGCCAAACTGCAGCTGAGCAAGGACACCTACGACGACGACCTGGACAACCTGCTG
GCCCAGATCGGCGACCAGTACGCCGACCTGTTTCTGGCCGCCAAGAACCTGTCCGACGCCATCCTGCTGA
GCGACATCCTGAGAGTGAACACCGAGATCACCAAGGCCCCCCTGAGCGCCTCTATGATCAAGAGATACGA
CGAGCACCACCAGGACCTGACCCTGCTGAAAGCTCTCGTGCGGCAGCAGCTGCCTGAGAAGTACAAAGAG
ATTTTCTTCGACCAGAGCAAGAACGGCTACGCCGGCTACATTGACGGCGGAGCCAGCCAGGAAGAGTTCT
ACAAGTTCATCAAGCCCATCCTGGAAAAGATGGACGGCACCGAGGAACTGCTCGTGAAGCTGAACAGAGA
GGACCTGCTGCGGAAGCAGCGGACCTTCGACAACGGCAGCATCCCCCACCAGATCCACCTGGGAGAGCTG
CACGCCATTCTGCGGCGGCAGGAAGATTTTTACCCATTCCTGAAGGACAACCGGGAAAAGATCGAGAAGA
TCCTGACCTTCCGCATCCCCTACTACGTGGGCCCTCTGGCCAGGGGAAACAGCAGATTCGCCTGGATGAC
CAGAAAGAGCGAGGAAACCATCACCCCCTGGAACTTCGAGGAAGTGGTGGACAAGGGCGCTTCCGCCCAG
AGCTTCATCGAGCGGATGACCAACTTCGATAAGAACCTGCCCAACGAGAAGGTGCTGCCCAAGCACAGCC
TGCTGTACGAGTACTTCACCGTGTATAACGAGCTGACCAAAGTGAAATACGTGACCGAGGGAATGAGAAA
GCCCGCCTTCCTGAGCGGCGAGCAGAAAAAGGCCATCGTGGACCTGCTGTTCAAGACCAACCGGAAAGTG
ACCGTGAAGCAGCTGAAAGAGAGCGGACTTGCTACAACTTTGGAGCGGATTGAGAAGAATTTCGTCATAA
CTGATCCCAGGTTGCCTGATAATCCTATAATATTCGCCTCCGTGAGTTTTCTTCAACTTACGGAGTACTC
CAGAGAGGAGATACTGGGAAGGAATGCTAGATTCCTCCAAGGTCCAGAAACTGATAGAGCTACTGTGAGG
AAGATACGGGATGCCATTGACAATCAAACTGAAGTGACAGTGCAACTTATCAATTACACCAAGTCAGGGA
AAAAATTCTGGAACCTGTTCCATTTGCAACCCATGAGGGACCAAAAGGGCGATGTGCAATATTTCATAGG
CGTTCAACTTGATGGTACTGAACACGTCAGAGATGCGGCGGAGCGAGAAGGAGTGATGCTGATTAAGAAA
ACAGCAGAGAATATCGACGAAGCGGCGAAAGGAAGCGACTACTTCAAGAAAATCGAGTGCTTCGACTCCG
TGGAAATCTCCGGCGTGGAAGATCGGTTCAACGCCTCCCTGGGCACATACCACGATCTGCTGAAAATTAT
CAAGGACAAGGACTTCCTGGACAATGAGGAAAACGAGGACATTCTGGAAGATATCGTGCTGACCCTGACA
CTGTTTGAGGACAGAGAGATGATCGAGGAACGGCTGAAAACCTATGCCCACCTGTTCGACGACAAAGTGA
TGAAGCAGCTGAAGCGGCGGAGATACACCGGCTGGGGCAGGCTGAGCCGGAAGCTGATCAACGGCATCCG
GGACAAGCAGTCCGGCAAGACAATCCTGGATTTCCTGAAGTCCGACGGCTTCGCCAACAGAAACTTCATG
CAGCTGATCCACGACGACAGCCTGACCTTTAAAGAGGACATCCAGAAAGCCCAGGTGTCCGGCCAGGGCG
ATAGCCTGCACGAGCACATTGCCAATCTGGCCGGCAGCCCCGCCATTAAGAAGGGCATCCTGCAGACAGT
GAAGGTGGTGGACGAGCTCGTGAAAGTGATGGGCCGGCACAAGCCCGAGAACATCGTGATCGAAATGGCC
AGAGAGAACCAGACCACCCAGAAGGGACAGAAGAACAGCCGCGAGAGAATGAAGCGGATCGAAGAGGGCA
TCAAAGAGCTGGGCAGCCAGATCCTGAAAGAACACCCCGTGGAAAACACCCAGCTGCAGAACGAGAAGCT
GTACCTGTACTACCTGCAGAATGGGCGGGATATGTACGTGGACCAGGAACTGGACATCAACCGGCTGTCC
GACTACGATGTGGACCATATCGTGCCTCAGAGCTTTCTGAAGGACGACTCCATCGACAACAAGGTGCTGA
CCAGAAGCGACAAGAACCGGGGCAAGAGCGACAACGTGCCCTCCGAAGAGGTCGTGAAGAAGATGAAGAA
CTACTGGCGGCAGCTGCTGAACGCCAAGCTGATTACCCAGAGAAAGTTCGACAATCTGACCAAGGCCGAG
AGAGGCGGCCTGAGCGAACTGGATAAGGCCGGCTTCATCAAGAGACAGCTGGTGGAAACCCGGCAGATCA
CAAAGCACGTGGCACAGATCCTGGACTCCCGGATGAACACTAAGTACGACGAGAATGACAAGCTGATCCG
GGAAGTGAAAGTGATCACCCTGAAGTCCAAGCTGGTGTCCGATTTCCGGAAGGATTTCCAGTTTTACAAA
GTGCGCGAGATCAACAACTACCACCACGCCCACGACGCCTACCTGAACGCCGTCGTGGGAACCGCCCTGA
TCAAAAAGTACCCTAAGCTGGAAAGCGAGTTCGTGTACGGCGACTACAAGGTGTACGACGTGCGGAAGAT
GATCGCCAAGAGCGAGCAGGAAATCGGCAAGGCTACCGCCAAGTACTTCTTCTACAGCAACATCATGAAC
TTTTTCAAGACCGAGATTACCCTGGCCAACGGCGAGATCCGGAAGCGGCCTCTGATCGAGACAAACGGCG
AAACCGGGGAGATCGTGTGGGATAAGGGCCGGGATTTTGCCACCGTGCGGAAAGTGCTGAGCATGCCCCA
AGTGAATATCGTGAAAAAGACCGAGGTGCAGACAGGCGGCTTCAGCAAAGAGTCTATCCTGCCCAAGAGG
AACAGCGATAAGCTGATCGCCAGAAAGAAGGACTGGGACCCTAAGAAGTACGGCGGCTTCGACAGCCCCA
CCGTGGCCTATTCTGTGCTGGTGGTGGCCAAAGTGGAAAAGGGCAAGTCCAAGAAACTGAAGAGTGTGAA
AGAGCTGCTGGGGATCACCATCATGGAAAGAAGCAGCTTCGAGAAGAATCCCATCGACTTTCTGGAAGCC
AAGGGCTACAAAGAAGTGAAAAAGGACCTGATCATCAAGCTGCCTAAGTACTCCCTGTTCGAGCTGGAAA
ACGGCCGGAAGAGAATGCTGGCCTCTGCCGGCGAACTGCAGAAGGGAAACGAACTGGCCCTGCCCTCCAA
ATATGTGAACTTCCTGTACCTGGCCAGCCACTATGAGAAGCTGAAGGGCTCCCCCGAGGATAATGAGCAG
AAACAGCTGTTTGTGGAACAGCACAAGCACTACCTGGACGAGATCATCGAGCAGATCAGCGAGTTCTCCA
AGAGAGTGATCCTGGCCGACGCTAATCTGGACAAAGTGCTGTCCGCCTACAACAAGCACCGGGATAAGCC
CATCAGAGAGCAGGCCGAGAATATCATCCACCTGTTTACCCTGACCAATCTGGGAGCCCCTGCCGCCTTC
AAGTACTTTGACACCACCATCGACCGGAAGAGGTACACCAGCACCAAAGAGGTGCTGGACGCCACCCTGA
TCCACCAGAGCATCACCGGCCTGTACGAGACACGGATCGACCTGTCTCAGCTGGGAGGCGACAAAAGGCC
GGCGGCCACGAAAAAGGCCGGCCAGGCAAAAAAGAAAAAGGAATTCTAGCTGAAGTTCATCTGCACCAAA
GCTTAAGTTTAAACCGCTGATCAGCCTCGACTGTGCCTTCTAGTTGCCAGCCATCTGTTGTTTGCCCCTC
CCCCGTGCCTTCCTTGACCCTGGAAGGTGCCACTCCCACTGTCCTTTCCTAATAAAATGAGGAAATTGCA
TCGCATTGTCTGAGTAGGTGTCATTCTATTCTGGGGGGTGGGGTGGGGCAGGACAGCAAGGGGGAGGATT
GGGAAGACAATAGCAGGCATGCTGGGGATGCGGTGGGCTCTATGGCTTCTGAGGCGGAAAGAACCAGCTG
GGGCTCTAGGGGGTATCCCC
[124 nt withheld, positions 5971-6094]
C
[91 nt withheld, positions 6096-6186]
A
[49 nt withheld, positions 6188-6236]
CCTTTGACGTTGGAGTCCACGTTCTTT
[37 nt withheld, positions 6264-6300]
ACCCTATCTCGGTCTATTCTTTTGATTTATAAGGGATTTTGCCGATTTCGGCCTATTGGTTAAAAAATGA
GCTGATTTAACAAAAATTTAACGCGAATTAATTCTGTGGAATGTGTGTCAGTTAGGGTGTGGAAAGTCCC
CAGGCTCCCCAGCAGGCAGAAGTATGCAAAGCATGCATCTCAATTAGTCAGCAACCAGGTGTGGAAAGTC
CCCAGGCTCCCCAGCAGGCAGAAGTATGCAAAGCATGCATCTCAATTAGTCAGCAACCATAGTCCCGCCC
CTAACTCCGCCCATCCCGCCCCTAACTCCGCCCAGTTCCGCCCATTCTCCGCCCCATGGCTGACTAATTT
TTTTTATTTATGCAGAGGCCGAGGCCGCCTCTGCCTCTGAGCTATTCCAGAAGTAGTGAGGAGGCTTTTT
TGGAGGCCTAGGCTTTTGCAAAAAGCTCCCGGGAGCTTGTATATCCATTTTCGGATCTGATCAAGAGACA
GGATGAGGATCGTTTCGCATGATTGAACAAGATGGATTGCACGCAGGTTCTCCGGCCGCTTGGGTGGAGA
GGCTATTCGGCTATGACTGGGCACAACAGACAATCGGCTGCTCTGATGCCGCCGTGTTCCGGCTGTCAGC
GCAGGGGCGCCCGGTTCTTTTTGTCAAGACCGACCTGTCCGGTGCCCTGAATGAACTGCAGGACGAGGCA
GCGCGGCTATCGTGGCTGGCCACGACGGGCGTTCCTTGCGCAGCTGTGCTCGACGTTGTCACTGAAGCGG
GAAGGGACTGGCTGCTATTGGGCGAAGTGCCGGGGCAGGATCTCCTGTCATCTCACCTTGCTCCTGCCGA
GAAAGTATCCATCATGGCTGATGCAATGCGGCGGCTGCATACGCTTGATCCGGCTACCTGCCCATTCGAC
CACCAAGCGAAACATCGCATCGAGCGAGCACGTACTCGGATGGAAGCCGGTCTTGTCGATCAGGATGATC
TGGACGAAGAGCATCAGGGGCTCGCGCCAGCCGAACTGTTCGCCAGGCTCAAGGCGCGCATGCCCGACGG
CGAGGATCTCGTCGTGACCCATGGCGATGCCTGCTTGCCGAATATCATGGTGGAAAATGGCCGCTTTTCT
GGATTCATCGACTGTGGCCGGCTGGGTGTGGCGGACCGCTATCAGGACATAGCGTTGGCTACCCGTGATA
TTGCTGAAGAGCTTGGCGGCGAATGGGCTGACCGCTTCCTCGTGCTTTACGGTATCGCCGCTCCCGATTC
GCAGCGCATCGCCTTCTATCGCCTTCTTGACGAGTTCTTCTGAGCGGGACTCTGGGGTTCGAAATGACCG
ACCAAGCGACGCCCAACCTGCCATCACGAGATTTCGATTCCACCGCCGCCTTCTATGAAAGGTTGGGCTT
CGGAATCGTTTTCCGGGACGCCGGCTGGATGATCCTCCAGCGCGGGGATCTCATGCTGGAGTTCTTCGCC
CACCCCAACTTGTTTATTGCAGCTTATAATGGTTACAAATAAAGCAATAGCATCACAAATTTCACAAATA
AAGCATTTTTTTCACTGCATTCTAGTTGTGGTTTGTCCAAACTCATCAATGTATCTTATCATGTCTGTAT
ACCGTCGACCTCTAGCTAGAGCTTGGCGTAATCATGGTCATAGCTGTTTCCTGTGTGAAATTGTTATCCG
CTCACAATTCCACACAACATACGAGCCGGAAGCATAAAGTGTAAAGCCTGGGGTGCCTAATGAGTGAGCT
AACTCACATTAATTGCGTTGCGCTCACTGCCCGCTTTCCAGTCGGGAAACCTGTCGTGCCAGCTGCATTA
ATGAATCGGCCAACGCGCGGGGAGAGGCGGTTTGCGTATTGGGCGCTCTTCCGCTTCCTCGCTCACTGAC
TCGCTGCGCTCGGTCGTTCGGCTGCGGCGAGCGGTATCAGCTCACTCAAAGGCGGTAATACGGTTATCCA
CAGAATCAGGGGATAACGCAGGAAAGAACATGTGAGCAAAAGGCCAGCAAAAGGCCAGGAACCGTAAAAA
GGCCGCGTTGCTGGCGTTTTTCCATAGGCTCCGCCCCCCTGACGAGCATCACAAAAATCGACGCTCAAGT
CAGAGGTGGCGAAACCCGACAGGACTATAAAGATACCAGGCGTTTCCCCCTGGAAGCTCCCTCGTGCGCT
CTCCTGTTCCGACCCTGCCGCTTACCGGATACCTGTCCGCCTTTCTCCCTTCGGGAAGCGTGGCGCTTTC
TCATAGCTCACGCTGTAGGTATCTCAGTTCGGTGTAGGTCGTTCGCTCCAAGCTGGGCTGTGTGCACGAA
CCCCCCGTTCAGCCCGACCGCTGCGCCTTATCCGGTAACTATCGTCTTGAGTCCAACCCGGTAAGACACG
ACTTATCGCCACTGGCAGCAGCCACTGGTAACAGGATTAGCAGAGCGAGGTATGTAGGCGGTGCTACAGA
GTTCTTGAAGTGGTGGCCTAACTACGGCTACACTAGAAGAACAGTATTTGGTATCTGCGCTCTGCTGAAG
CCAGTTACCTTCGGAAAAAGAGTTGGTAGCTCTTGATCCGGCAAACAAACCACCGCTGGTAGCGGTGGTT
TTTTTGTTTGCAAGCAGCAGATTACGCGCAGAAAAAAAGGATCTCAAGAAGATCCTTTGATCTTTTCTAC
GGGGTCTGACGCTCAGTGGAACGAAAACTCACGTTAAGGGATTTTGGTCATGAGATTATCAAAAAGGATC
TTCACCTAGATCCTTTTAAATTAAAAATGAAGTTTTAAATCAATCTAAAGTATATATGAGTAAACTTGGT
CTGACAGTTACCAATGCTTAATCAGTGAGGCACCTATCTCAGCGATCTGTCTATTTCGTTCATCCATAGT
TGCCTGACTCCCCGTCGTGTAGATAACTACGATACGGGAGGGCTTACCATCTGGCCCCAGTGCTGCAATG
ATACCGCGAGACCCACGCTCACCGGCTCCAGATTTATCAGCAATAAACCAGCCAGCCGGAAGGGCCGAGC
GCAGAAGTGGTCCTGCAACTTTATCCGCCTCCATCCAGTCTATTAATTGTTGCCGGGAAGCTAGAGTAAG
TAGTTCGCCAGTTAATAGTTTGCGCAACGTTGTTGCCATTGCTACAGGCATCGTGGTGTCACGCTCGTCG
TTTGGTATGGCTTCATTCAGCTCCGGTTCCCAACGATCAAGGCGAGTTACATGATCCCCCATGTTGTGCA
AAAAAGCGGTTAGCTCCTTCGGTCCTCCGATCGTTGTCAGAAGTAAGTTGGCCGCAGTGTTATCACTCAT
GGTTATGGCAGCACTGCATAATTCTCTTACTGTCATGCCATCCGTAAGATGCTTTTCTGTGACTGGTGAG
TACTCAACCAAGTCATTCTGAGAATAGTGTATGCGGCGACCGAGTTGCTCTTGCCCGGCGTCAATACGGG
ATAATACCGCGCCACATAGCAGAACTTTAAAAGTGCTCATCATTGGAAAACGTTCTTCGGGGCGAAAACT
CTCAAGGATCTTACCGCTGTTGAGATCCAGTTCGATGTAACCCACTCGTGCACCCAACTGATCTTCAGCA
TCTTTTACTTTCACCAGCGTTTCTGGGTGAGCAAAAACAGGAAGGCAAAATGCCGCAAAAAAGGGAATAA
GGGCGACACGGAAATGTTGAATACTCATACTCTTCCTTTTTCAATATTATTGAAGCATTTATCAGGGTTA
TTGTCTCATGAGCGGATACATATTTGAATGTATTTAGAAAAATAAACAAATAGGGGTTCCGCGCACATTT
CCCCGAAAAGTGCCACCTGACGTC
